>Addgene plasmid #23868 | pDONR223-PAPSS1 | depositor partial sequence | sequence record 11041 | Author sequence
ATGCAGAGAGCAACCAATGTCACCTACCAAGCCCATCATGTCAGCAGGAACAAGAGAGGTCAGGTGGTGG
GGACCAGAGGTGGCTTTCGTGGTTGCACAGTTTGGCTAACAGGCTTGTCTGGAGCGGGAAAGACTACTGT
GAGCATGGCCTTGGAGGAGTACCTGGTTTGTCATGGTATTCCATGCTACACTCTGGATGGTGACAATATT
CGTCAAGGTCTCAATAAAAATCTTGGCTTTAGTCCTGAAGACAGAGAAGAGAATGTTCGACGCATCGCAG
AAGTTGCTAAACTGTTTGCAGATGCTGGCTTAGTGTGCATCACAAGTTTCATATCACCTTACACTCAGGA
TCGCAACAATGCAAGGCAAATTCATGAAGGTGCAAGTTTACCGTTTTTTGAAGTATTTGTTGATGCTCCT
CTGCATGTTTGTGAACAGAGGGATGTCAAAGGACTCTACAAAAAAGCCCGGGCAGGAGAAATTAAAGGTT
TCACTGGGATCGATTCTGAATATGAAAAGCCAGAGGCCCCTGAGTTGGTGCTGAAAACAGACTCCTGTGA
TGTAAATGACTGTGTCCAGCAAGTTGTGGAACTTCTACAGGAACGGGATATTGTACCTGTGGATGCATCT
TAT
[474 nt withheld, positions 634-1107]
GATGGTCTTGATCAGTATCGTCTTACTCCTACTGAGCTAAAGCAGAAATTTAAAGATATGAATGCTGATG
CTGTCTTTGCATTTCAACTACGCAACCCAGTGCACAATGGACATGCCCTGTTAATGCAGGATACCCATAA
GCAACTTCTAGAGAGGGGCTACCGGCGCCCTGTCCTCCTCCTCCACCCTCTGGGTGGCTGGACAAAGGAT
GACGATGTTCCTTTGATGTGGCGTATGAAGCAGCATGCTGCAGTGTTGGAGGAAGGAGTTCTGAATCCTG
AGACGACAGTGGTGGCCATCTTCCCATCTCCCATGATGTATGCTGGACCAACTGAGGTCCAGTGGCATTG
CAGAGCACGGATGGTTGCAGGAGCCAACTTTTACATTGTTGGACGAGACCCTGCTGGCATGCCTCATCCA
GAAACAGGGAAGGATCTTTATGAGCCAAGTCATGGTGCCAAAGTGCTGACGATGGCCCCTGGTTTAATCA
CTTTGGAAATAGTTCCCTTTCGAGTTGCAGCTTACAACAAGAAAAAGAAGCGTATGGACTACTATGACTC
TGAACACCATGAAGACTTTGAATTTATTTCAGGAACACGAATGCGCAAACTTGCTCGAGAAGGCCAGAAA
CCACCTGAAGGTTTCATGGCTCCCAAGGCTTGGACCGTGCTGACAGAATACTACAAATCCTTGGAGAAAG
CTTAG
