>Addgene plasmid #23868 | pDONR223-PAPSS1 | addgene partial sequence | sequence record 29654 | 23868 with M13pUC-fwd
AGCTCGGGCCCAATAATGATTTTATTTTGACTGATAGTGACCTGTTCGTTGCAACAAATTGATGAGCAAT
GCTTTTTTATAATGCCAACTTTGTACAAAAAAGTTGGCATGCAGAGAGCAACCAATGTCACCTACCAAGC
CCATCATGTCAGCAGGAACAAGAGAGGTCAGGTGGTGGGGACCAGAGGTGGCTTTCGTGGTTGCACAGTT
TGGCTAACAGGCTTGTCTGGAGCGGGAAAGACTACTGTGAGCATGGCCTTGGAGGAGTACCTGGTTTGTC
ATGGTATTCCATGCTACACTCTGGATGGTGACAATATTCGTCAAGGTCTCAATAAAAATCTTGGCTTTAG
TCCTGAAGACAGAGAAGAGAATGTTCGACGCATCGCAGAAGTTGCTAAACTGTTTGCAGATGCTGGCTTA
GTGTGCATCACAAGTTTCATATCACCTTACACTCAGGATCGCAACAATGCAAGGCAAATTCATGAAGGTG
CAAGTTTACCGTTTTTTGAAGTATTTGTTGATGCTCCTCTGCATGTTTGTGAACAGAGGGATGTCAAAGG
ACTCTACAAAAAAGCCCGGGCAGGAGAAATTAAAGGTTTCACTGGGATCGATTCTGAATATGAAAAGCCA
GAGGCCCCTGAGTTGGTGCTGAAAACAGACTCCTGTGATGTAAATGACTGTGTCCAGCAAGTTGTGGAAC
TTCTACAGGAACGGGATATTGTACCTGTGGATGCATCTTAT
[48 nt withheld, positions 742-789]
