[The description below was written by a language model from this plasmid's Addgene catalogue record.]
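Description:
pDONR223-PAPSS1 is a Gateway entry clone built in the Invitrogen pDONR223 donor backbone (about 5 kb without insert) and carrying the human PAPSS1 open reading frame, which encodes 3'-phosphoadenosine 5'-phosphosulfate synthase 1, the bifunctional enzyme that produces the universal sulfate donor PAPS. The plasmid is maintained at high copy in standard E. coli cloning strains and is selected with spectinomycin. No feature table is provided, so the origin of replication and the exact recombination sites are not itemised. As a product of Gateway cloning into a donor vector, the roughly 1.8 kb insert would be expected to sit between att sites that allow it to be moved by recombination into destination vectors. M13 forward and reverse priming sites flank the insert for sequence verification.

The record notes the mutation field as "2MM", which probably indicates two mismatches relative to the reference sequence, although their positions and consequences are not stated. The ORF was deliberately cloned without a stop codon, so that transfer into a destination vector fuses it in frame to a C-terminal epitope tag and a vector-supplied stop codon. The plasmid contains no stated mammalian promoter and is explicitly not intended for direct transfection. It serves purely as a shuttle and archival clone. The depositors point to a companion set of lentiviral destination vectors (the pLX301 to pLX304 series) for expressing such ORFs in mammalian cells. The clone belongs to a larger ORF collection associated with a gain-of-function screening study of resistance to RAF inhibition through MAP kinase pathway reactivation.
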