Addgene plasmid #23868: pDONR223-PAPSS1
Depositing lab: William Hahn & David Root. Depositing organization: Dana-Farber Cancer Institute. Publication: COT drives resistance to RAF inhibition through MAP kinase pathway reactivation. Johannessen CM, Boehm JS, Kim SY, Thomas SR, Wardwell L, Johnson LA, Emery CM, Stransky N, Cogdill AP, Barretina J, Caponigro G, Hieronymus H, Murray RR, Salehi-Ashtiani K, Hill DE, Vidal M, Zhao JJ, Yang X, Alkan O, Kim S, Harris JL, Wilson CJ, Myer VE, Finan PM, Root DE, Roberts TM, Golub T, Flaherty KT, Dummer R, Weber BL, Sellers WR, Schlegel R, Wargo JA, Hahn WC, Garraway LA. Nature. 2010 Dec 16;468(7326):968-72. doi: 10.1038/nature09627 PubMed 21107320.
Backbone
  Vector backbone: pDONR223
  Backbone manufacturer: Invitrogen
  Backbone size w/o insert (bp): 5005
  Vector type: Gateway Donor vector
Growth in bacteria
  Bacterial resistance: Spectinomycin, 50 μg/mL
  Growth temperature: 37°C
  Growth strain: DH5alpha
  Copy number: High Copy
Gene/Insert
  Gene/Insert name: PAPSS1 (alt name: 3'-phosphoadenosine 5'-phosphosulfate synthase 1;PAPSS1)
  Species: H. sapiens (human)
  Insert size (bp): 1812
  Mutation: 2MM
  Entrez Gene: PAPSS1 (a.k.a. ATPSK1, PAPSS, SK1)
  Cloning method: Gateway Cloning
  Sequencing primers: 5′ M13pUC-fwd; 3′ M13rev
Terms and licenses: Academic/Nonprofit Terms; Industry Terms: Not Available to Industry
Depositor comments: The ORF has no Stop codon. This design enables easy recombination into a destination vector to add an epitope tag of choice and Stop codon to the ORF. Do NOT use this plasmid directly for transfections. A set of 4 custom lentiviral vectors is available ( pLX301 (http://www.addgene.org/25895/) , pLX302 (http://www.addgene.org/25896/) , pLX303 (http://www.addgene.org/25897/) , pLX304 (http://www.addgene.org/25890/) ) to be used to express these ORFs in mammalian cells. These plasmids are not included in the kit and must be ordered separately.
How to cite: pDONR223-PAPSS1 was a gift from William Hahn & David Root (Addgene plasmid # 23868 ; http://n2t.net/addgene:23868 ; RRID:Addgene_23868)
